>Addgene plasmid #66187 | pYLCRISPR/Cas9Pubi-H | addgene full sequence | sequence record 421050 | Addgene NGS Result
TTGCCCTTTTCCTTTATTTCAATATATGCCGTGCACTTGTTTGTCGGGTCATCTTTTCATGCTTTTTTTT
GTCTTGGTTGTGATGATGTGGTCTGGTTGGGCGGTCGTTCTAGATCGGAGTAGAATTCTGTTTCAAACTA
CCTGGTGGATTTATTAATTTTGGATCTGTATGTGTGTGCCATACATATTCATAGTTACGAATTGAAGATG
ATGGATGGAAATATCGATCTAGGATAGGTATACATGTTGATGCGGGTTTTACTGATGCATATACAGAGAT
GCTTTTTGTTCGCTTGGTTGTGATGATGTGGTGTGGTTGGGCGGTCGTTCATTCGTTCTAGATCGGAGTA
GAATACTGTTTCAAACTACCTGGTGTATTTATTAATTTTGGAACTGTATGTGTGTGTCATACATCTTCAT
AGTTACGAGTTTAAGATGGATGGAAATATCGATCTAGGATAGGTATACATGTTGATGTGGGTTTTACTGA
TGCATATACATGATGGCATATGCAGCATCTATTCATATGCTCTAACCTTGAGTACCTATCTATTATAATA
AACAAGTATGTTTTATAATTATTTTGATCTTGATATACTTGGATGATGGCATATGCAGCAGCTATATGTG
GATTTTTTTAGCCCTGCCTTCATACGCTATTTATTTGCTTGGTACTGTTTCTTTTGTCGATGCTCACCCT
GTTGTTTGGTGTTACTTCTGCAGATGGCTCCTAAGAAGAAGCGGAAGGTTGGTATTCACGGGGTGCCTGC
GGCTGACAAGAAGTACTCCATCGGCCTCGACATCGGCACCAACAGCGTCGGCTGGGCGGTGATCACCGAC
GAGTACAAGGTCCCGTCCAAGAAGTTCAAGGTCCTGGGCAACACCGACCGCCACTCCATCAAGAAGAACC
TCATCGGCGCCCTCCTCTTCGACTCCGGCGAGACGGCGGAGGCGACCCGCCTCAAGCGCACCGCCCGCCG
CCGCTACACCCGCCGCAAGAACCGCATCTGCTACCTCCAGGAGATCTTCTCCAACGAGATGGCGAAGGTC
GACGACTCCTTCTTCCACCGCCTCGAGGAGTCCTTCCTCGTGGAGGAGGACAAGAAGCACGAGCGCCACC
CCATCTTCGGCAACATCGTCGACGAGGTCGCCTACCACGAGAAGTACCCCACTATCTACCACCTTCGTAA
GAAGCTTGTTGACTCTACTGATAAGGCTGATCTTCGTCTCATCTACCTTGCTCTCGCTCACATGATCAAG
TTCCGTGGTCACTTCCTTATCGAGGGTGACCTTAACCCTGATAACTCCGACGTGGACAAGCTCTTCATCC
AGCTCGTCCAGACCTACAACCAGCTCTTCGAGGAGAACCCTATCAACGCTTCCGGTGTCGACGCTAAGGC
GATCCTTTCCGCTAGGCTCTCCAAGTCCAGGCGTCTCGAGAACCTCATCGCCCAGCTCCCTGGTGAGAAG
AAGAACGGTCTTTTCGGTAACCTCATCGCTCTCTCCCTCGGTCTGACCCCTAACTTCAAGTCCAACTTCG
ACCTCGCTGAGGACGCTAAGCTTCAGCTCTCCAAGGATACCTACGACGATGATCTCGACAACCTCCTCGC
TCAGATTGGAGATCAGTACGCTGATCTCTTCCTTGCTGCTAAGAACCTCTCCGATGCTATCCTCCTTTCG
GATATCCTTAGGGTTAACACTGAGATCACTAAGGCTCCTCTTTCTGCTTCCATGATCAAGCGCTACGACG
AGCACCACCAGGACCTCACCCTCCTCAAGGCTCTTGTTCGTCAGCAGCTCCCCGAGAAGTACAAGGAGAT
CTTCTTCGACCAGTCCAAGAACGGCTACGCCGGTTACATTGACGGTGGAGCTAGCCAGGAGGAGTTCTAC
AAGTTCATCAAGCCAATCCTTGAGAAGATGGATGGTACTGAGGAGCTTCTCGTTAAGCTTAACCGTGAGG
ACCTCCTTAGGAAGCAGAGGACTTTCGATAACGGCTCTATCCCTCACCAGATCCACCTTGGTGAGCTTCA
CGCCATCCTTCGTAGGCAGGAGGACTTCTACCCTTTCCTCAAGGACAACCGTGAGAAGATCGAGAAGATC
CTTACTTTCCGTATTCCTTACTACGTTGGTCCTCTTGCTCGTGGTAACTCCCGTTTCGCTTGGATGACTA
GGAAGTCCGAGGAGACTATCACCCCTTGGAACTTCGAGGAGGTTGTTGACAAGGGTGCTTCCGCCCAGTC
CTTCATCGAGCGCATGACCAACTTCGACAAGAACCTCCCCAACGAGAAGGTCCTCCCCAAGCACTCCCTC
CTCTACGAGTACTTCACGGTCTACAACGAGCTCACCAAGGTCAAGTACGTCACCGAGGGTATGCGCAAGC
CTGCCTTCCTCTCCGGCGAGCAGAAGAAGGCTATCGTTGACCTCCTCTTCAAGACCAACCGCAAGGTCAC
CGTCAAGCAGCTCAAGGAGGACTACTTCAAGAAGATCGAGTGCTTCGACTCCGTCGAGATCAGCGGCGTT
GAGGACCGTTTCAACGCTTCTCTCGGTACCTACCACGATCTCCTCAAGATCATCAAGGACAAGGACTTCC
TCGACAACGAGGAGAACGAGGACATCCTCGAGGACATCGTCCTCACTCTTACTCTCTTCGAGGATAGGGA
GATGATCGAGGAGAGGCTCAAGACTTACGCTCATCTCTTCGATGACAAGGTTATGAAGCAGCTCAAGCGT
CGCCGTTACACCGGTTGGGGTAGGCTCTCCCGCAAGCTCATCAACGGTATCAGGGATAAGCAGAGCGGCA
AGACTATCCTCGACTTCCTCAAGTCTGATGGTTTCGCTAACAGGAACTTCATGCAGCTCATCCACGATGA
CTCTCTTACCTTCAAGGAGGATATTCAGAAGGCTCAGGTGTCCGGTCAGGGCGACTCTCTCCACGAGCAC
ATTGCTAACCTTGCTGGTTCCCCTGCTATCAAGAAGGGCATCCTTCAGACTGTTAAGGTTGTCGATGAGC
TTGTCAAGGTTATGGGTCGTCACAAGCCTGAGAACATCGTCATCGAGATGGCTCGTGAGAACCAGACTAC
CCAGAAGGGTCAGAAGAACTCGAGGGAGCGCATGAAGAGGATTGAGGAGGGTATCAAGGAGCTTGGTTCT
CAGATCCTTAAGGAGCACCCTGTCGAGAACACCCAGCTCCAGAACGAGAAGCTCTACCTCTACTACCTCC
AGAACGGTAGGGATATGTACGTTGACCAGGAGCTCGACATCAACAGGCTTTCTGACTACGACGTCGACCA
CATTGTTCCTCAGTCTTTCCTTAAGGATGACTCCATCGACAACAAGGTCCTCACGAGGTCCGACAAGAAC
AGGGGTAAGTCGGACAACGTCCCTTCCGAGGAGGTTGTCAAGAAGATGAAGAACTACTGGAGGCAGCTTC
TCAACGCTAAGCTCATTACCCAGAGGAAGTTCGACAACCTCACGAAGGCTGAGAGGGGTGGCCTTTCCGA
GCTTGACAAGGCTGGTTTCATCAAGAGGCAGCTTGTTGAGACGAGGCAGATTACCAAGCACGTTGCTCAG
ATCCTCGATTCTAGGATGAACACCAAGTACGACGAGAACGACAAGCTCATCCGCGAGGTCAAGGTGATCA
CCCTCAAGTCCAAGCTCGTCTCCGACTTCCGCAAGGACTTCCAGTTCTACAAGGTCCGCGAGATCAACAA
CTACCACCACGCTCACGATGCTTACCTTAACGCTGTCGTTGGTACCGCTCTTATCAAGAAGTACCCTAAG
CTTGAGTCCGAGTTCGTCTACGGTGACTACAAGGTCTACGACGTTCGTAAGATGATCGCCAAGTCCGAGC
AGGAGATCGGCAAGGCCACCGCCAAGTACTTCTTCTACTCCAACATCATGAACTTCTTCAAGACCGAGAT
CACCCTCGCCAACGGCGAGATCCGCAAGCGCCCTCTTATCGAGACGAACGGTGAGACTGGTGAGATCGTT
TGGGACAAGGGTCGCGACTTCGCTACTGTTCGCAAGGTCCTTTCTATGCCTCAGGTTAACATCGTCAAGA
AGACCGAGGTCCAGACCGGTGGCTTCTCCAAGGAGTCTATCCTTCCAAAGAGAAACTCGGACAAGCTCAT
CGCTAGGAAGAAGGATTGGGACCCTAAGAAGTACGGTGGTTTCGACTCCCCTACTGTCGCCTACTCCGTC
CTCGTGGTCGCCAAGGTGGAGAAGGGTAAGTCGAAGAAGCTCAAGTCCGTCAAGGAGCTCCTCGGCATCA
CCATCATGGAGCGCTCCTCCTTCGAGAAGAACCCGATCGACTTCCTCGAGGCCAAGGGCTACAAGGAGGT
CAAGAAGGACCTCATCATCAAGCTCCCCAAGTACTCTCTTTTCGAGCTCGAGAACGGTCGTAAGAGGATG
CTGGCTTCCGCTGGTGAGCTCCAGAAGGGTAACGAGCTTGCTCTTCCTTCCAAGTACGTGAACTTCCTCT
ACCTCGCCTCCCACTACGAGAAGCTCAAGGGTTCCCCTGAGGATAACGAGCAGAAGCAGCTCTTCGTGGA
GCAGCACAAGCACTACCTCGACGAGATCATCGAGCAGATCTCCGAGTTCTCCAAGCGCGTCATCCTCGCT
GACGCTAACCTCGACAAGGTCCTCTCCGCCTACAACAAGCACCGCGACAAGCCCATCCGCGAGCAGGCCG
AGAACATCATCCACCTCTTCACGCTCACGAACCTCGGCGCCCCTGCTGCTTTCAAGTACTTCGACACCAC
CATCGACAGGAAGCGTTACACGTCCACCAAGGAGGTTCTCGACGCTACTCTCATCCACCAGTCCATCACC
GGTCTTTACGAGACTCGTATCGACCTTTCCCAGCTTGGTGGTGATAAGCGTCCTGCTGCCACCAAAAAGG
CCGGACAGGCTAAGAAAAAGAAGTAGGATCCTCCCGATCGTTCAAACATTTGGCAATAAAGTTTCTTAAG
ATTGAATCCTGTTGCCGGTCTTGCGATGATTATCATATAATTTCTGTTGAATTACGTTAAGCATGTAATA
ATTAACATGTAATGCATGACGTTATTTATGAGGTGGGTTTTTATGATTAGAGTCCCGCAATTATACATTT
AATACGCGATAGAAAACAAAATATAGCGCGCAAACTAGGATAAATTATCGCGCGCGGTGTCATCTATGTT
ACTAGATCGGGAGCACCGGTAAGGCGCGCCGTAGTGCTCGAGAGACCTCTGAAGTGGCCGATTCATTAAT
GCAGCTGGCACGACAGGTTTCCCGACTGGAAAGCGGGCAGTGAGCGCAACGCAATTAATGTGAGTTAGCT
CACTCATTAGGCACCCCAGGCTTTACACTTTATGCTTCCGGCTCGTATGTTGTGTGGAATTGTGAGCGGA
TAACAATTTCACACAAGAAACAGCTATGACCATGATTACGCCAAGCTATTTAGGTGACACTATAGAATAC
TCAAGCTATGCATCAAGCTCAATGGGTCTAGTCTGTAGATACCCATCACACTGGCGACCGCTCGAACATC
AGTTTAAGGTTTACACCTATAAAAGAGAGAGCCGTTATCGTCTGTTTGTGGATGTACAGAGTGATATTAT
TGACACGCCGGGGCGACGGATGGTGATCCCCCTGGCCAGTGCACGTCTGCTGTCAGATAAAGTCTCCCGT
GAACTTTACCCGGTGGTGCATATCGGGGATGAAAGCTGGCGCATGATGACCACCGATATGGCCAGTGTGC
CTGTCTCCGTTATCGGGGAAGAAGTGGCTGATCTCAGCCACCGCGAAAATGACATCAAAAACGCCATTAA
CCTGATGTTCTGGGGAATATAAATGTCAGGCCTGAATGGCGAATGGACGCGCCCTGTAGCGGCGCATTAA
GCGCGGCGGGTGAGCGTGGGTCTCGCGGTATCATTGGCGCGCCTCTCGAGCTAGCGGCCGCATGCATCGA
TCTCCTACATCGTATAAATTAGCCTATACGAAGTTATTGCATCTATGTCGGGTGCGGAGAAAGAGGTAAT
GAAATGGCAGTATTAGATCTGATAACTTCGTATAATGTATGCTATACGAAGTTATGACTGCAGGTCGACA
CCCATAATAGCTGTTTGCCAAGCTTGGCACTGGCCGTCGTTTTACAACGTCGTGACTGGGAAAACCCTGG
CGTTACCCAACTTAATCGCCTTGCAGCACATCCCCCTTTCGCCAGCTGGCGTAATAGCGAAGAGGCCCGC
ACCGATCGCCCTTCCCAACAGTTGCGCAGCCTGAATGGCGAATGCTAGAGCAGCTTGAGCTTGGATCAGA
TTGTCGTTTCCCGCCTTCAGTTTAAACTATCAGTGTTTGACAGGATATATTGGCGGGTAAACCTAAGAGA
AAAGAGCGTTTATTAGAATAATCGGATATTTAAAAGGGCGTGAAAAGGTTTATCCGTTCGTCCATTTGTA
TGTGCATGCCAACCACAGGGTTCCCCTCGGGATCAAAGTACTTTGATCCAACCCCTCCGCTGCTATAGTG
CAGTCGGCTTCTGACGTTCAGTGCAGCCGTCTTCTGAAAACGACATGTCGCACAAGTCCTAAGTTACGCG
ACAGGCTGCCGCCCTGCCCTTTTCCTGGCGTTTTCTTGTCGCGTGTTTTAGTCGCATAAAGTAGAATACT
TGCGACTAGAACCGGAGACATTACGCCATGAACAAGAGCGCCGCCGCTGGCCTGCTGGGCTATGCCCGCG
TCAGCACCGACGACCAGGACTTGACCAACCAACGGGCCGAACTGCACGCGGCCGGCTGCACCAAGCTGTT
TTCCGAGAAGATCACCGGCACCAGGCGCGACCGCCCGGAGCTGGCCAGGATGCTTGACCACCTACGCCCT
GGCGACGTTGTGACAGTGACCAGGCTAGACCGCCTGGCCCGCAGCACCCGCGACCTACTGGACATTGCCG
AGCGCATCCAGGAGGCCGGCGCGGGCCTGCGTAGCCTGGCAGAGCCGTGGGCCGACACCACCACGCCGGC
CGGCCGCATGGTGTTGACCGTGTTCGCCGGCATTGCCGAGTTCGAGCGTTCCCTAATCATCGACCGCACC
CGGAGCGGGCGCGAGGCCGCCAAGGCCCGAGGCGTGAAGTTTGGCCCCCGCCCTACCCTCACCCCGGCAC
AGATCGCGCACGCCCGCGAGCTGATCGACCAGGAAGGCCGCACCGTGAAAGAGGCGGCTGCACTGCTTGG
CGTGCATCGCTCGACCCTGTACCGCGCACTTGAGCGCAGCGAGGAAGTGACGCCCACCGAGGCCAGGCGG
CGCGGTGCCTTCCGTGAGGACGCATTGACCGAGGCCGACGCCCTGGCGGCCGCCGAGAATGAACGCCAAG
AGGAACAAGCATGAAACCGCACCAGGACGGCCAGGACGAACCGTTTTTCATTACCGAAGAGATCGAGGCG
GAGATGATCGCGGCCGGGTACGTGTTCGAGCCGCCCGCGCACGTCTCAACCGTGCGGCTGCATGAAATCC
TGGCCGGTTTGTCTGATGCCAAGCTGGCGGCCTGGCCGGCCAGCTTGGCCGCTGAAGAAACCGAGCGCCG
CCGTCTAAAAAGGTGATGTGTATTTGAGTAAAACAGCTTGCGTCATGCGGTCGCTGCGTATATGATGCGA
TGAGTAAATAAACAAATACGCAAGGGGAACGCATGAAGGTTATCGCTGTACTTAACCAGAAAGGCGGGTC
AGGCAAGACGACCATCGCAACCCATCTAGCCCGCGCCCTGCAACTCGCCGGGGCCGATGTTCTGTTAGTC
GATTCCGATCCCCAGGGCAGTGCCCGCGATTGGGCGGCCGTGCGGGAAGATCAACCGCTAACCGTTGTCG
GCATCGACCGCCCGACGATTGACCGCGACGTGAAGGCCATCGGCCGGCGCGACTTCGTAGTGATCGACGG
AGCGCCCCAGGCGGCGGACTTGGCTGTGTCCGCGATCAAGGCAGCCGACTTCGTGCTGATTCCGGTGCAG
CCAAGCCCTTACGACATATGGGCCACCGCCGACCTGGTGGAGCTGGTTAAGCAGCGCATTGAGGTCACGG
ATGGAAGGCTACAAGCGGCCTTTGTCGTGTCGCGGGCGATCAAAGGCACGCGCATCGGCGGTGAGGTTGC
CGAGGCGCTGGCCGGGTACGAGCTGCCCATTCTTGAGTCCCGTATCACGCAGCGCGTGAGCTACCCAGGC
ACTGCCGCCGCCGGCACAACCGTTCTTGAATCAGAACCCGAGGGCGACGCTGCCCGCGAGGTCCAGGCGC
TGGCCGCTGAAATTAAATCAAAACTCATTTGAGTTAATGAGGTAAAGAGAAAATGAGCAAAAGCACAAAC
ACGCTAAGTGCCGGCCGTCCGAGCGCACGCAGCAGCAAGGCTGCAACGTTGGCCAGCCTGGCAGACACGC
CAGCCATGAAGCGGGTCAACTTTCAGTTGCCGGCGGAGGATCACACCAAGCTGAAGATGTACGCGGTACG
CCAAGGCAAGACCATTACCGAGCTGCTATCTGAATACATCGCGCAGCTACCAGAGTAAATGAGCAAATGA
ATAAATGAGTAGATGAATTTTAGCGGCTAAAGGAGGCGGCATGGAAAATCAAGAACAACCAGGCACCGAC
GCCGTGGAATGCCCCATGTGTGGAGGAACGGGCGGTTGGCCAGGCGTAAGCGGCTGGGTTGCCTGCCGGC
CCTGCAATGGCACTGGAACCCCCAAGCCCGAGGAATCGGCGTGAGCGGTCGCAAACCATCCGGCCCGGTA
CAAATCGGCGCGGCGCTGGGTGATGACCTGGTGGAGAAGTTGAAGGCCGCGCAGGCCGCCCAGCGGCAAC
GCATCGAGGCAGAAGCACGCCCCGGTGAATCGTGGCAAGCGGCCGCTGATCGAATCCGCAAAGAATCCCG
GCAACCGCCGGCAGCCGGTGCGCCGTCGATTAGGAAGCCGCCCAAGGGCGACGAGCAACCAGATTTTTTC
GTTCCGATGCTCTATGACGTGGGCACCCGCGATAGTCGCAGCATCATGGACGTGGCCGTTTTCCGTCTGT
CGAAGCGTGACCGACGAGCTGGCGAGGTGATCCGCTACGAGCTTCCAGACGGGCACGTAGAGGTTTCCGC
AGGGCCGGCCGGCATGGCCAGTGTGTGGGATTACGACCTGGTACTGATGGCGGTTTCCCATCTAACCGAA
TCCATGAACCGATACCGGGAAGGGAAGGGAGACAAGCCCGGCCGCGTGTTCCGTCCACACGTTGCGGACG
TACTCAAGTTCTGCCGGCGAGCCGATGGCGGAAAGCAGAAAGACGACCTGGTAGAAACCTGCATTCGGTT
AAACACCACGCACGTTGCCATGCAGCGTACGAAGAAGGCCAAGAACGGCCGCCTGGTGACGGTATCCGAG
GGTGAAGCCTTGATTAGCCGCTACAAGATCGTAAAGAGCGAAACCGGGCGGCCGGAGTACATCGAGATCG
AGCTAGCTGATTGGATGTACCGCGAGATCACAGAAGGCAAGAACCCGGACGTGCTGACGGTTCACCCCGA
TTACTTTTTGATCGATCCCGGCATCGGCCGTTTTCTCTACCGCCTGGCACGCCGCGCCGCAGGCAAGGCA
GAAGCCAGATGGTTGTTCAAGACGATCTACGAACGCAGTGGCAGCGCCGGAGAGTTCAAGAAGTTCTGTT
TCACCGTGCGCAAGCTGATCGGGTCAAATGACCTGCCGGAGTACGATTTGAAGGAGGAGGCGGGGCAGGC
TGGCCCGATCCTAGTCATGCGCTACCGCAACCTGATCGAGGGCGAAGCATCCGCCGGTTCCTAATGTACG
GAGCAGATGCTAGGGCAAATTGCCCTAGCAGGGGAAAAAGGTCGAAAAGTTCTCTTTCCTGTGGATAGCA
CGTACATTGGGAACCCAAAGCCGTACATTGGGAACCGGAACCCGTACATTGGGAACCCAAAGCCGTACAT
TGGGAACCGGTCACACATGTAAGTGACTGATATAAAAGAGAAAAAAGGCGATTTTTCCGCCTAAAACTCT
TTAAAACTTATTAAAACTCTTAAAACCCGCCTGGCCTGTGCATAACTGTCTGGCCAGCGCACAGCCGAAG
AGCTGCAAAAAGCGCCTACCCTTCGGTCGCTGCGCTCCCTACGCCCCGCCGCTTCGCGTCGGCCTATCGC
GGCCGCTGGCCGCTCAAAAATGGCTGGCCTACGGCCAGGCAATCTACCAGGGCGCGGACAAGCCGCGCCG
TCGCCACTCGACCGCCGGCGCCCACATCAAGGCACCCTGCCTCGCGCGTTTCGGTGATGACGGTGAAAAC
CTCTGACACATGCAGCTCCCGGAGACGGTCACAGCTTGTCTGTAAGCGGATGCCGGGAGCAGACAAGCCC
GTCAGGGCGCGTCAGCGGGTGTTGGCGGGTGTCGGGGCGCAGCCATGACCCAGTCACGTAGCGATAGCGG
AGTGTATACTGGCTTAACTATGCGGCATCAGAGCAGATTGTACTGAGAGTGCACCATATGCGGTGTGAAA
TACCGCACAGATGCGTAAGGAGAAAATACCGCATCAGGCGCTCTTCCGCTTCCTCGCTCACTGACTCGCT
GCGCTCGGTCGTTCGGCTGCGGCGAGCGGTATCAGCTCACTCAAAGGCGGTAATACGGTTATCCACAGAA
TCAGGGGATAACGCAGGAAAGAACATGTGAGCAAAAGGCCAGCAAAAGGCCAGGAACCGTAAAAAGGCCG
CGTTGCTGGCGTTTTTCCATAGGCTCCGCCCCCCTGACGAGCATCACAAAAATCGACGCTCAAGTCAGAG
GTGGCGAAACCCGACAGGACTATAAAGATACCAGGCGTTTCCCCCTGGAAGCTCCCTCGTGCGCTCTCCT
GTTCCGACCCTGCCGCTTACCGGATACCTGTCCGCCTTTCTCCCTTCGGGAAGCGTGGCGCTTTCTCATA
GCTCACGCTGTAGGTATCTCAGTTCGGTGTAGGTCGTTCGCTCCAAGCTGGGCTGTGTGCACGAACCCCC
CGTTCAGCCCGACCGCTGCGCCTTATCCGGTAACTATCGTCTTGAGTCCAACCCGGTAAGACACGACTTA
TCGCCACTGGCAGCAGCCACTGGTAACAGGATTAGCAGAGCGAGGTATGTAGGCGGTGCTACAGAGTTCT
TGAAGTGGTGGCCTAACTACGGCTACACTAGAAGGACAGTATTTGGTATCTGCGCTCTGCTGAAGCCAGT
TACCTTCGGAAAAAGAGTTGGTAGCTCTTGATCCGGCAAACAAACCACCGCTGGTAGCGGTGGTTTTTTT
GTTTGCAAGCAGCAGATTACGCGCAGAAAAAAAGGATCTCAAGAAGATCCTTTGATCTTTTCTACGGGGT
CTGACGCTCAGTGGAACGAAAACTCACGTTAAGGGATTTTGGTCATGCATTCTAGGTACTAAAACAATTC
ATCCAGTAAAATATAATATTTTATTTTCTCCCAATCAGGCTTGATCCCCAGTAAGTCAAAAAATAGCTCG
ACATACTGTTCTTCCCCGATATCCTCCCTGATCGACCGGACGCAGAAGGCAATGTCATACCACTTGTCCG
CCCTGCCGCTTCTCCCAAGATCAATAAAGCCACTTACTTTGCCATCTTTCACAAAGATGTTGCTGTCTCC
CAGGTCGCCGTGGGAAAAGACAAGTTCCTCTTCGGGCTTTTCCGTCTTTAAAAAATCATACAGCTCGCGC
GGATCTTTAAATGGAGTGTCTTCTTCCCAGTTTTCGCAATCCACATCGGCCAGATCGTTATTCAGTAAGT
AATCCAATTCGGCTAAGCGGCTGTCTAAGCTATTCGTATAGGGACAATCCGATATGTCGATGGAGTGAAA
GAGCCTGATGCACTCCGCATACAGCTCGATAATCTTTTCAGGGCTTTGTTCATCTTCATACTCTTCCGAG
CAAAGGACGCCATCGGCCTCACTCATGAGCAGATTGCTCCAGCCATCATGCCGTTCAAAGTGCAGGACCT
TTGGAACAGGCAGCTTTCCTTCCAGCCATAGCATCATGTCCTTTTCCCGTTCCACATCATAGGTGGTCCC
TTTATACCGGCTGTCCGTCATTTTTAAATATAGGTTTTCATTTTCTCCCACCAGCTTATATACCTTAGCA
GGAGACATTCCTTCCGTATCTTTTACGCAGCGGTATTTTTCGATCAGTTTTTTCAATTCCGGTGATATTC
TCATTTTAGCCATTTATTATTTCCTTCCTCTTTTCTACAGTATTTAAAGATACCCCAAGAAGCTAAGGAA
GGTGCGAACAAGTCCCTGATATGAGATCATGTTTGTCATCTGGAGCCATAGAACAGGGTTCATC
[978 nt withheld, positions 12315-13292]
TAAAAACTGGGGATAACGCCTTAAATGGCGAAGAAACGGTCTAAATAGGCTGATTCAAGGCATTTACGGG
AGAAAAAATCGGCTCAAACATGAAGAAATGAAATGACTGAGTCAGCCGAGAAGAATTTCCCCGCTTATTC
GCACCTTCCCTAATTATAACAAGACGAACTCCAATTCACTGTTCCTTGCATTCTAAAACCTTAAATACCA
GAAAACAGCTTTTTCAAAGTTGTTTTCAAAGTTGGCGTATAACATAGTATCGACGGAGCCGATTTTGAAA
CCGCGGTGATCACAGGCAGCAACGCTCTGTCATCGTTACAATCAACATGCTACCCTCCGCGAGATCATCC
GTGTTTCAAACCCGGCAGCTTAGTTGCCGTTCTTCCGAATAGCATCGGTAACATGAGCAAAGTCTGCCGC
CTTACAACGGCTCTCCCGCTGACGCCGTCCCGGACTGATGGGCTGCCTGTATCGAGTGGTGATTTTGTGC
CGAGCTGCCGGTCGGGGAGCTGTTGGCTGGCTGGTGGCAGGATATATTGTGGTGTAAACAAATTGACGCT
TAGACAACTTAATAACACATTGCGGACGTTTTTAATGTACTGAATTAACGCCGAATTAATTCGGGGGATC
TGGATTTTAGTACTGGATTTTGGTTTTAGGAATTAGAAATTTTATTGATAGAAGTATTTTACAAATACAA
ATACATACTAAGGGTTTCTTATATGCTCAACACATGAGCGAAACCCTATAGGAACCCTAATTCCCTTATC
TGGGAACTACTCACACATTATTATGGAGAAACTCGAGCTTGTCGATCGACAGATCCCGGTCGGCATCTAC
TCTATTTCTTTGCCCTCGGACGAGTGCTGGGGCGTCGGTTTCCACTATCGGCGAGTACTTCTACACAGCC
ATCGGTCCAGACGGCCGCGCTTCTGCGGGCGATTTGTGTACGCCCGACAGTCCCGGCTCCGGATCGGACG
ATTGCGTCGCATCGACCCTGCGCCCAAGCTGCATCATCGAAATTGCCGTCAACCAAGCTCTGATAGAGTT
GGTCAAGACCAATGCGGAGCATATACGCCCGGAGTCGTGGCGATCCTGCAAGCTCCGGATGCCTCCGCTC
GAAGTAGCGCGTCTGCTGCTCCATACAAGCCAACCACGGCCTCCAGAAGAAGATGTTGGCGACCTCGTAT
TGGGAATCCCCGAACATCGCCTCGCTCCAGTCAATGACCGCTGTTATGCGGCCATTGTCCGTCAGGACAT
TGTTGGAGCCGAAATCCGCGTGCACGAGGTGCCGGACTTCGGGGCAGTCCTCGGCCCAAAGCATCAGCTC
ATCGAGAGCCTGCGCGACGGACGCACTGACGGTGTCGTCCATCACAGTTTGCCAGTGATACACATGGGGA
TCAGCAATCGCGCATATGAAATCACGCCATGTAGTGTATTGACCGATTCCTTGCGGTCCGAATGGGCCGA
ACCCGCTCGTCTGGCTAAGATCGGCCGCAGCGATCGCATCCATAGCCTCCGCGACCGGTTGTAGAACAGC
GGGCAGTTCGGTTTCAGGCAGGTCTTGCAACGTGACACCCTGTGAACGGCGGGAGATGCAATAGGTCAGG
CTCTCGCTAAACTCCCCAATGTCAAGCACTTCCGGAATCGGGAGCGCGGCCGATGCAAAGTGCCGATAAA
CATAACGATCTTTGTAGAAACCATCGGCGCAGCTATTTACCCGCAGGACATATCCACGCCCTCCTACATC
GAAGCTGAAAGCACGAGATTCTTCGCCCTCCGAGAGCTGCATCAGGTCGGAGACGCTGTCGAACTTTTCG
ATCAGAAACTTCTCGACAGACGTCGCGGTGAGTTCAGGCTTTTTCATATCTCATTGCCCCCCGGATCTGC
GAAAGCTCGAGAGAGATAGATTTGTAGAGAGAGACTGGTGATTTCAGCGTGTCCTCTCCAAATGAAATGA
ACTTCCTTATATAGAGGAAGGGTCTTGCGAAGGATAGTGGGATTGTGCGTCATCCCTTACGTCAGTGGAG
ATATCACATCAATCCACTTGCTTTGAAGACGTGGTTGGAACGTCTTCTTTTTCCACGATGCTCTTCGTGG
GTGGGGGTCCATCTTTGGGACCACTGTCGGCAGAGGCATCTTGAACGATAGCCTTTCCTTTATCGCAATG
ATGGCATTTGTAGGTGCCACCTTCCTTTTCTACTGTCCTTTTGATGAAGTGACAGATAGCTGGGCAATGG
AATCCGAGGAGGTTTCCCGATATTACCCTTTGTTGAAAAGTCTCAATAGCCCTTTGGTCTTCTGAGACTG
TATCTTTGATATTCTTGGAGTAGACGAGAGTGTCGTGCTCCACCATGTTCACATCAATCCACTTGCTTTG
AAGACGTGGTTGGAACGTCTTCTTTTTCCACGATGCTCCTCGTGGGTGGGGGTCCATCTTTGGGACCACT
GTCGGCAGAGGCATCTTGAACGATAGCCTTTCCTTTATCGCAATGATGGCATTTGTAGGTGCCACCTTCC
TTTTCTACTGTCCTTTTGATGAAGTGACAGATAGCTGGGCAATGGAATCCGAGGAGGTTTCCCGATATTA
CCCTTTGTTGAAAAGTCTCAATAGCCCTTTGGTCTTCTGAGACTGTATCTTTGATATTCTTGGAGTAGAC
GAGAGTGTCGTGCTCCACCATGTTGGCAAGCTGCTCTAGCCAATACGCAAACCGCCTCTCCCCGCGCGTT
GGCCGATTCATTAATGCAGCTGGCACGACAGGTTTCCCGACTGGAAAGCGGGCAGTGAGCGCAACGCAAT
TAATGTGAGTTAGCTCACTCATTAGGCACCCCAGGCTTTACACTTTATGCTTCCGGCTCGTATGTTGTGT
GGAATTGTGAGCGGATAACAATTTCACACAGGAAACAGCTATGACATGATTACGAATTCGAGCTCGGTAC
CGTAACTATAACGGTCCTAAGGTAGCGAAGGATCCGCTCGCTACCTTAAGAGAGGATATCCCTCCATCCT
ATAATGTAGGCTATAGGAACTAGGGCAAGGCCGGCCATGCGGCCGCAAGCTGGGTGCAGCGTGACCCGGT
CGTGCCCCTCTCTAGAGATAATGAGCATTGCATGTCTAAGTTATAAAAAATTACCACATATTTTTTTTGT
CACACTTGTTTGAAGTGCAGTTTATCTATCTTTATACATATATTTAAACTTTACTCTACGAATAATATAA
TCTATAGTACTACAATAATATCAGTGTTTTAGAGAATCATATAAATGAACAGTTAGACATGGTCTAAAGG
ACAATTGAGTATTTTGACAACAGGACTCTACAGTTTTATCTTTTTAGTGTGCATGTGTTCTCCTTTTTTT
TTGCAAATAGCTTCACCTATATAATACTTCATCCATTTTATTAGTACATCCATTTAGGGTTTAGGGTTAA
TGGTTTTTATAGACTAATTTTTTTAGTACATCTATTTTATTCTATTTTAGCCTCTAAATTAAGAAAACTA
AAACTCTATTTTAGTTTTTTTATTTAATAATTTAGATATAAAATAGAATAAAATAAAGTGACTAAAAATT
AAACAAATACCCTTTAAGAAATTAAAAAAACTAAGGAAACATTTTTCTTGTTTCGAGTAGATAATGCCAG
CCTGTTAAACGCCGTCGACGAGTCTAACGGACACCAACCAGCGAACCAGCAGCGTCGCGTCGGGCCAAGC
GAAGCAGACGGCACGGCATCTCTGTCGCTGCCTCTGGACCCCTCTCGAGAGTTCCGCTCCACCGTTGGAC
TTGCTCCGCTGTCGGCATCCAGAAATTGCGTGGCGGAGCGGCAGACGTGAGCCGGCACGGCAGGCGGCCT
CCTCCTCCTCTCACGGCACCGGCAGCTACGGGGGATTCCTTTCCCACCGCTCCTTCGCTTTCCCTTCCTC
GCCCGCCGTAATAAATAGACACCCCCTCCACACCCTCTTTCCCCAACCTCGTGTTGTTCGGAGCGCACAC
ACACACAACCAGATCTCCCCCAAATCCACCCGTCGGCACCTCCGCTTCAAGGTACGCCGCTCGTCCTCCC
CCCCCCCCCTCTCTACCTTCTCTAGATCGGCGTTCCGGTCCATGGTTAGGGCCCGGTAGTTCTACTTCTG
TTCATGTTTGTGTTAGATCCGTGTTTGTGTTAGATCCGTGCTGCTAGCGTTCGTACACGGATGCGACCTG
TACGTCAGACACGTTCTGATTGCTAACTTGCCAGTGTTTCTCTTTGGGGAATCCTGGGATGGCTCTAGCC
GTTCCGCAGACGGGATCGATTTCATGATTTTTTTTGTTTCGTTGCATAGGGTTTGGT
Features (pLannotate 1.2.2; 33 found; start..end, strand, type, name):
    775..4875    +  CDS            cas9: CAS9_STRP1 - Also known as csn1 From Streptococcus pyogenes serotype M1.
   4936..5188    +  terminator     NOS terminator: nopaline synthase terminator and poly(A) signal
   5235..5293    +  CDS            lacI (fragment): lac repressor; lacI; The lac repressor binds to the lac operator to inhibit transcription in E. coli. This inhibition can be relieved by adding lactose or isopropyl-β-D-thiogalactopyranoside (IPTG).
   5306..5327    +  protein_bind   CAP binding site: CAP binding activates transcription in the presence of cAMP. E. coli catabolite activator protein
   5342..5372    +  promoter       lac promoter: promoter for the E. coli lac operon
   5376..5398    +  protein_bind   lac operator (fragment): The lac repressor binds to the lac operator to inhibit transcription in E. coli. This inhibition can be relieved by adding lactose or isopropyl-β-D-thiogalactopyranoside (IPTG). lac repressor encoded by lacI
   5438..5456    +  promoter       SP6 promoter: promoter for bacteriophage SP6 RNA polymerase
   5530..5832    +  CDS            ccdB: CcdB, a bacterial toxin that poisons DNA gyrase; ccdB; Plasmids containing the ccdB gene cannot be propagated in standard E. coli strains.
   5857..5892    +  rep_origin     f1 ori (fragment): f1 bacteriophage origin of replication; arrow indicates direction of (+) strand synthesis
   5889..5916    +  CDS            bla(M) (fragment): β-lactamase lacking the signal sequence; bla(M); allows cytosolic expression of β-lactamase
   6042..6075    -  protein_bind   loxP: Cre-mediated recombination occurs in the 8-bp core sequence (GCATACAT). Cre recombinase
   6118..6272    +  CDS            lacZα (fragment): LacZα fragment of β-galactosidase; lacZ fragment
   6338..6362    +  misc_feature   RB T-DNA repeat: right border repeat from nopaline C58 T-DNA
   6702..7103    +  CDS            Y4CG_SINFN (fragment): Protein inferred from homology: Swiss-Prot protein existence level 3. From Sinorhizobium fredii (strain NBRC 101917 / NGR234).
   7663..8292    +  CDS            pVS1 StaA: stability protein from the Pseudomonas plasmid pVS1 (Heeb et al., 2000)
   8721..9794    +  CDS            pVS1 RepA: replication protein from the Pseudomonas plasmid pVS1 (Heeb et al., 2000)
   9860..10054   +  rep_origin     pVS1 oriV: origin of replication for the Pseudomonas plasmid pVS1 (Heeb et al., 2000)
  10257..10296   +  CDS            rop (fragment): Rop protein, which maintains plasmids at low copy number; rop
  10398..10538   +  misc_feature   bom: basis of mobility region from pBR322
  10724..11312   -  rep_origin     ori: high-copy-number ColE1/pMB1/pBR322/pUC origin of replication
  11399..12193   -  CDS            KanR: aminoglycoside phosphotransferase; aphA-3; confers resistance to kanamycin
  12245..12316   -  CDS            yghO (fragment) (sequence partly withheld): YGHO_ECOLI - Experimental evidence at transcript level: Swiss-Prot protein existence level 2. From Escherichia coli (strain K12).
  12315..13292   +  CDS            insH10 (sequence withheld): INH10_ECOLI - Protein inferred from homology: Swiss-Prot protein existence level 3. Involved in the transposition of the insertion sequence IS5. From Escherichia coli (strain K12).
  13817..13841   +  misc_feature   LB T-DNA repeat: left border repeat from nopaline C58 T-DNA
  13919..14093   -  polyA_signal   CaMV poly(A) signal: cauliflower mosaic virus polyadenylation signal
  14134..15159   -  CDS            HygR: hygromycin B phosphotransferase confers resistance to hygromycin
  15226..15902   -  promoter       CaMV 35S promoter (enhanced): cauliflower mosaic virus 35S promoter with a duplicated enhancer region
  15992..16080   +  CDS            lacI (fragment): lac repressor; lacI; The lac repressor binds to the lac operator to inhibit transcription in E. coli. This inhibition can be relieved by adding lactose or isopropyl-β-D-thiogalactopyranoside (IPTG).
  16093..16114   +  protein_bind   CAP binding site: CAP binding activates transcription in the presence of cAMP. E. coli catabolite activator protein
  16129..16159   +  promoter       lac promoter: promoter for the E. coli lac operon
  16163..16185   +  protein_bind   lac operator (fragment): The lac repressor binds to the lac operator to inhibit transcription in E. coli. This inhibition can be relieved by adding lactose or isopropyl-β-D-thiogalactopyranoside (IPTG). lac repressor encoded by lacI
  16216..16233   +  misc_feature   MCS (fragment): pUC18/19 multiple cloning site
  16356..723     +  promoter       Ubi promoter (across the origin): maize polyubiquitin gene promoter
