[The description below was written by a language model from this plasmid's Addgene catalogue record and pLannotate feature annotations shown in this document.]
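Description:
pYLCRISPR/Cas9Pubi-H is a plant binary vector of about 17.6 kb built on the pCAMBIA1300 backbone, designed for Agrobacterium-mediated delivery of a CRISPR/Cas9 editing system into plants. The backbone carries a ColE1/pBR322-type origin with the bom mobilisation region for propagation in E. coli. The pVS1 oriV, RepA and StaA functions support replication and stable maintenance in Agrobacterium. A kanamycin resistance gene provides bacterial selection.

Between the nopaline-type left and right T-DNA border repeats lie three functional units. Next to the left border, an enhanced CaMV 35S promoter drives hygromycin phosphotransferase, terminated by the CaMV poly(A) signal, for selection of transformed plant cells. The maize polyubiquitin promoter (Pubi) drives a Streptococcus pyogenes Cas9 coding sequence followed by the NOS terminator. This Cas9 is plant-codon optimised, with raised GC content in its 5' region. Downstream of Cas9, toward the right border, a modified ccdB toxin gene sits under a lac promoter. According to the depositor it is flanked by two BsaI sites, so one or more sgRNA expression cassettes can replace it, and loss of ccdB counter-selects against the empty vector. A loxP site and small fragments of lacZα, lacI and other cloning remnants are also annotated in this region.

The feature table shows an IS5 transposase (insH) insertion located between the kanamycin resistance gene and the left border, outside the T-DNA. This matches the repository's quality-control note, and the depositor states it should not affect function. The associated publication describes multiplex genome editing in both monocots and dicots.
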