Addgene plasmid #66187: pYLCRISPR/Cas9Pubi-H
Purpose: Expression of Cas9 in plants, maize ubiquitin promoter (Pubi), hygro selection
Depositing lab: Yao-Guang Liu. Depositing organization: South China Agricultural University (SCAU). Publication: A robust CRISPR/Cas9 system for convenient, high-efficiency multiplex genome editing in monocot and dicot plants. Ma X, Zhang Q, Zhu Q, Liu W, Chen Y, Qiu R, Wang B, Yang Z, Li H, Lin Y, Xie Y, Shen R, Chen S, Wang Z, Chen Y, Guo J, Chen L, Zhao X, Dong Z, Liu YG. Mol Plant. 2015 Apr 24. pii: S1674-2052(15)00204-X. doi: 10.1016/j.molp.2015.04.007. PubMed 25917172.
Backbone
  Vector backbone: pCAMBIA1300
  Backbone manufacturer: CAMBIA
  Vector type: Plant Expression
  Selectable markers: Hygromycin
Growth in bacteria
  Bacterial resistance: Kanamycin, 50 μg/mL
  Growth temperature: 37°C
  Growth strain: Top10F'
  Copy number: Unknown
Gene/Insert
  Gene/Insert name: Cas9
  Mutation: plant-codon optimized with higher GC contents (62.5%) in the 5’ region (400 bp) and 54.2% overall GC content
  Promoter: maize ubiquitin promoter (Pubi)
  Cloning method: Unknown
  Sequencing primers: 5′ M13pUC-Rev; 3′ NOSterm-R attgccaaatgtttgaacga
Terms and licenses: Academic/Nonprofit Terms; Industry Terms: Not Available to Industry
Depositor comments: Accession # KR029109. A fragment containing a modified ccdB flanked by two BsaI sites was cloned into the vector to produce the CRISPR/Cas9 binary vector. This can be used for inserting sgRNA cassette. Please note that an IS5 transposase insertion sequence was found during Addgene's quality control process. The depositing lab noted that the presence of IS5 should not affect plasmid function. Please see our published protocol for using these plasmids. Ma, X. and Liu, Y.-G. 2016. CRISPR/Cas9-based multiplex genome editing in monocot and dicot plants. Curr. Protoc. Mol. Biol. 115:31.6.1-31.6.21. http://onlinelibrary.wiley.com/doi/10.1002/cpmb.10/abstract doi: 10.1002/cpmb.10
How to cite: pYLCRISPR/Cas9Pubi-H was a gift from Yao-Guang Liu (Addgene plasmid # 66187 ; http://n2t.net/addgene:66187 ; RRID:Addgene_66187)
