>Addgene plasmid #66187 | pYLCRISPR/Cas9Pubi-H | addgene partial sequence | sequence record 120790 | LB-F1 5'-gtggtgtaaacaaattgacgc-3'
AATTAATTCGGGGGATCTGGATTTTAGTACTGGATTTTGGTTTTAGGAATTAGAAATTTTATTGATAGAA
GTATTTTACAAATACAAATACATACTAAGGGTTTCTTATATGCTCAACACATGAGCGAAACCCTATAGGA
ACCCTAATTCCCTTATCTGGGAACTACTCACACATTATTATGGAGAAACTCGAGCTTGTCGATCGACAGA
TCCCGGTCGGCATCTACTCTATTTCTTTGCCCTCGGACGAGTGCTGGGGCGTCGGTTTCCACTATCGGCG
AGTACTTCTACACAGCCATCGGTCCAGACGGCCGCGCTTCTGCGGGCGATTTGTGTACGCCCGACAGTCC
CGGCTCCGGATCGGACGATTGCGTCGCATCGACCCTGCGCCCAAGCTGCATCATCGAAATTGCCGTCAAC
CAAGCTCTGATAGAGTTGGTCAAGACCAATGCGGAGCATATACGCCCGGAGTCGTGGCGATCCTGCAAGC
TCCGGATGCCTCCGCTCGAAGTAGCGCGTCTGCTGCTCCATACAAGCCAACCACGGCCTCCAGAAGAAGA
TGTTGGCGACCTC
