>Addgene plasmid #66187 | pYLCRISPR/Cas9Pubi-H | addgene partial sequence | sequence record 123791 | NOSterm-R 5'-attgccaaatgtttgaacga-3'
AGTCTCGTAAAGACCGGTGATGGACTGGTGGATGAGAGTAGCGTCGAGAACCTCCTTGGTGGACGTGTAA
CGCTTCCTGTCGATGGTGGTGTCGAAGTACTTGAAAGCAGCAGGGGCGCCGAGGTTCGTGAGCGTGAAGA
GGTGGATGATGTTCTCGGCCTGCTCGCGGATGGGCTTGTCGCGGTGCTTGTTGTAGGCGGAGAGGACCTT
GTCGAGGTTAGCGTCAGCGAGGATGACGCGCTTGGAGAACTCGGAGATCTGCTCGATGATCTCGTCGAGG
TAGTGCTTGTGCTGCTCCACGAAGAGCTGCTTCTGCTCGTTATCCTCAGGGGAACCCTTGAGCTTCTCGT
AGTGGGAGGCGAGGTAGAGGAAGTTCACGTACTTGGAAGGAAGAGCAAGCTCGTTACCCTTCTGGAGCTC
ACCAGCGGAAGCCAGCATCCTCTTACGACCGTTCTCGAGCTCGAAAAGAGAGTACTTGGGGAGCTTGATG
ATGAGGTCCTTCTTGACCTCCTTGTAGCCCTTGGCCTCGAGGAAGTCGATCGGGTTCTTCTCGAAGGAGG
AGCGCTCCATGATGGTGATGCCGAGGAGCTCCTTGACGGACTTGAGCTTCTTCGACTTACCCTTCTCCAC
CTTGGCGACCACGAGGACGGAGTAGGCGACAGTAGGGGAGTCGAAACCACCGTACTTCTTAGGGTCCCAA
TCCTTCTTCCTAGCGATGAGCTTGTCCGAGTTTCTCT
